Addgene plasmid #213276: GPR21-DuET
Purpose: The DuET construct encodes the named human GPCR engineered with a cleaved hemagglutinin signal peptide, a 5' FLAG and a 3' 1D4 epitope tag optimized for expression in mammalian cells and proteomics studies.
Depositing lab: Thomas Sakmar. Depositing organization: Rockefeller University. Publication: Multiplexed selectivity screening of anti-GPCR antibodies. Dahl L, Kotliar IB, Bendes A, Dodig-Crnkovic T, Fromm S, Elofsson A, Uhlen M, Sakmar TP, Schwenk JM. Sci Adv. 2023 May 3;9(18):eadf9297. doi: 10.1126/sciadv.adf9297. Epub 2023 May 3. PubMed 37134173.
Backbone
  Vector backbone: pcDNA 3.1 (+)
  Vector type: Mammalian Expression
Growth in bacteria
  Bacterial resistance: Ampicillin, 100 μg/mL
  Growth temperature: 37°C
  Growth strain: DH5alpha
  Copy number: High Copy
Gene/Insert
  Gene/Insert name: GPR21 (alt name: G protein-coupled receptor 21)
  Species: H. sapiens (human)
  Entrez Gene: GPR21
  Promoter: CMV, T7
  Tag / fusion protein: FLAG (N terminal on insert); 1D4 (C terminal on insert)
  Cloning method: Gibson Cloning
Terms and licenses: Academic/Nonprofit Terms; Industry Terms: Not Available to Industry
Depositor comments: Class: A, Family: Orphan. Ensembl ID: ENSG00000188394, Uniprot ID: Q99679
How to cite: GPR21-DuET was a gift from Thomas Sakmar (Addgene plasmid # 213276 ; http://n2t.net/addgene:213276 ; RRID:Addgene_213276)
