[The description below was written by a language model from this plasmid's Addgene catalogue record and pLannotate feature annotations shown in this document.]
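Description:
GPR21-DuET is a mammalian expression plasmid built on the pcDNA 3.1 (+) backbone that carries the human orphan class A receptor GPR21 (G protein-coupled receptor 21). It is maintained in E. coli through a high-copy ColE1/pUC-type origin and selected with ampicillin via the β-lactamase gene. An f1 origin is also present. For selection in mammalian cells, the backbone supplies a neomycin/kanamycin phosphotransferase gene driven by the SV40 enhancer/early promoter and terminated by an SV40 polyadenylation signal. Several short annotated fragments (HIV-1 LTR, ble, lacI, a second SV40 promoter piece, bom) appear to be partial matches to backbone sequence rather than functional parts.

The receptor open reading frame sits downstream of the human CMV immediate-early enhancer and promoter and is followed by the bovine growth hormone polyadenylation signal. This gives strong constitutive expression in transfected mammalian cells. A T7 promoter between the CMV promoter and the insert also allows in vitro transcription. According to the record, the DuET design places a cleaved hemagglutinin signal peptide and a FLAG epitope at the N terminus and a 1D4 epitope at the C terminus. The feature table detects the FLAG sequence (as a partial 3xFLAG match) just upstream of the GPR21 coding region. It does not separately annotate the signal peptide or the 1D4 tag. The insert was assembled by Gibson cloning.

The two tags give independent handles at opposite ends of the receptor for capture and detection. The construct is intended for mammalian expression and proteomics studies, and the associated work concerns multiplexed selectivity screening of anti-GPCR antibodies.
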