Features (pLannotate 1.2.2; 21 found; start..end, strand, type, name):
     60..920     -  CDS            AmpR: β-lactamase; bla; confers resistance to ampicillin, carbenicillin, and related antibiotics
    921..1025    -  promoter       AmpR promoter: bla
   1084..1136    -  misc_feature   bom (fragment): basis of mobility region from pBR322
   1291..1670    +  enhancer       CMV enhancer: human cytomegalovirus immediate early enhancer
   1671..1874    +  promoter       CMV promoter: human cytomegalovirus (CMV) immediate early promoter
   1870..1903    +  LTR            5' LTR (truncated) (fragment): truncated 5' long terminal repeat (LTR) from HIV-1
   1919..1937    +  promoter       T7 promoter: promoter for bacteriophage T7 RNA polymerase
   2030..2050    +  CDS            3xFLAG (fragment): three tandem FLAG® epitope tags
   2063..3109    +  CDS            GPR21: GPR21_HUMAN - Experimental evidence at transcript level: Swiss-Prot protein existence level 2. Orphan receptor. From Homo sapiens (Human).
   3240..3464    +  polyA_signal   bGH poly(A) signal: bovine growth hormone polyadenylation signal
   3468..3489    +  promoter       SV40 promoter (fragment): SV40 enhancer and early promoter
   3510..3938    +  rep_origin     f1 ori (sequence partly withheld): f1 bacteriophage origin of replication; arrow indicates direction of (+) strand synthesis
   3952..4281    +  promoter       SV40 promoter: SV40 enhancer and early promoter
   4348..5139    +  CDS            neo: KKA2_KLEPN - Also known as kan, nptII. Experimental evidence at protein level: Swiss-Prot protein existence level 1. Resistance to kanamycin, neomycin, paromomycin, ribostamycin, butirosin and gentamicin B. From Klebsiella pneumoniae.
   5163..5321    +  CDS            ble (fragment): BLE_KLEPN - Experimental evidence at protein level: Swiss-Prot protein existence level 1. Binding protein with a strong affinity to the bleomycin family of antibiotics. Binds to CL990; an antimitotic-antibiotic compound. From Klebsiella pneumoniae.
   5316..5437    +  polyA_signal   SV40 poly(A) signal: SV40 polyadenylation signal
   5510..5526    -  protein_bind   lac operator: The lac repressor binds to the lac operator to inhibit transcription in E. coli. This inhibition can be relieved by adding lactose or isopropyl-β-D-thiogalactopyranoside (IPTG). lac repressor encoded by lacI
   5534..5564    -  promoter       lac promoter: promoter for the E. coli lac operon
   5579..5600    -  protein_bind   CAP binding site: CAP binding activates transcription in the presence of cAMP. E. coli catabolite activator protein
   5613..5705    -  CDS            lacI (fragment): lac repressor; lacI; The lac repressor binds to the lac operator to inhibit transcription in E. coli. This inhibition can be relieved by adding lactose or isopropyl-β-D-thiogalactopyranoside (IPTG).
   5888..6476    -  rep_origin     ori: high-copy-number ColE1/pMB1/pBR322/pUC origin of replication
>Addgene plasmid #213276 | GPR21-DuET | addgene full sequence | sequence record 430823 | Addgene NGS Result
AATTAAAAATGAAGTTTTAAATCAATCTAAAGTATATATGAGTAAACTTGGTCTGACAGTTACCAATGCT
TAATCAGTGAGGCACCTATCTCAGCGATCTGTCTATTTCGTTCATCCATAGTTGCCTGACTCCCCGTCGT
GTAGATAACTACGATACGGGAGGGCTTACCATCTGGCCCCAGTGCTGCAATGATACCGCGAGACCCACGC
TCACCGGCTCCAGATTTATCAGCAATAAACCAGCCAGCCGGAAGGGCCGAGCGCAGAAGTGGTCCTGCAA
CTTTATCCGCCTCCATCCAGTCTATTAATTGTTGCCGGGAAGCTAGAGTAAGTAGTTCGCCAGTTAATAG
TTTGCGCAACGTTGTTGCCATTGCTACAGGCATCGTGGTGTCACGCTCGTCGTTTGGTATGGCTTCATTC
AGCTCCGGTTCCCAACGATCAAGGCGAGTTACATGATCCCCCATGTTGTGCAAAAAAGCGGTTAGCTCCT
TCGGTCCTCCGATCGTTGTCAGAAGTAAGTTGGCCGCAGTGTTATCACTCATGGTTATGGCAGCACTGCA
TAATTCTCTTACTGTCATGCCATCCGTAAGATGCTTTTCTGTGACTGGTGAGTACTCAACCAAGTCATTC
TGAGAATAGTGTATGCGGCGACCGAGTTGCTCTTGCCCGGCGTCAATACGGGATAATACCGCGCCACATA
GCAGAACTTTAAAAGTGCTCATCATTGGAAAACGTTCTTCGGGGCGAAAACTCTCAAGGATCTTACCGCT
GTTGAGATCCAGTTCGATGTAACCCACTCGTGCACCCAACTGATCTTCAGCATCTTTTACTTTCACCAGC
GTTTCTGGGTGAGCAAAAACAGGAAGGCAAAATGCCGCAAAAAAGGGAATAAGGGCGACACGGAAATGTT
GAATACTCATACTCTTCCTTTTTCAATATTATTGAAGCATTTATCAGGGTTATTGTCTCATGAGCGGATA
CATATTTGAATGTATTTAGAAAAATAAACAAATAGGGGTTCCGCGCACATTTCCCCGAAAAGTGCCACCT
GACGTCGACGGATCGGGAGATCTCCCGATCCCCTATGGTGCACTCTCAGTACAATCTGCTCTGATGCCGC
ATAGTTAAGCCAGTATCTGCTCCCTGCTTGTGTGTTGGAGGTCGCTGAGTAGTGCGCGAGCAAAATTTAA
GCTACAACAAGGCAAGGCTTGACCGACATTTGCATGAAGAATCTGCTTAGGGTTAGGCGTTTTGCGCTGC
TTCGCGATGTACGGGCCAGATATACGCGTTGACATTGATTATTGACTAGTTATTAATAGTAATCAATTAC
GGGGTCATTAGTTCATAGCCCATATATGGAGTTCCGCGTTACATAACTTACGGTAAATGGCCCGCCTGGC
TGACCGCCCAACGACCCCCGCCCATTGACGTCAATAATGACGTATGTTCCCATAGTAACGCCAATAGGGA
CTTTCCATTGACGTCAATGGGTGGAGTATTTACGGTAAACTGCCCACTTGGCAGTACATCAAGTGTATCA
TATGCCAAGTACGCCCCCTATTGACGTCAATGACGGTAAATGGCCCGCCTGGCATTATGCCCAGTACATG
ACCTTATGGGACTTTCCTACTTGGCAGTACATCTACGTATTAGTCATCGCTATTACCATGGTGATGCGGT
TTTGGCAGTACATCAATGGGCGTGGATAGCGGTTTGACTCACGGGGATTTCCAAGTCTCCACCCCATTGA
CGTCAATGGGAGTTTGTTTTGGCACCAAAATCAACGGGACTTTCCAAAATGTCGTAACAACTCCGCCCCA
TTGACGCAAATGGGCGGTAGGCGTGTACGGTGGGAGGTCTATATAAGCAGAGCTCTCTGGCTAACTAGAG
AACCCACTGCTTACTGGCTTATCGAAATTAATACGACTCACTATAGGGAGACCCAAGCTGGCTAGCGTTT
AAACTTAAGCTTAGCGCCACCATGAAGACGATCATCGCCCTGAGCTACATCTTCTGCCTGGTATTCGCCG
ACTACAAGGACGATGATGACGCCAGCATCGATATGAACTCCACCCTCGATGGTAACCAAAGCTCCCACCC
ATTCTGCCTGCTGGCCTTCGGATATCTTGAGACCGTTAACTTTTGCCTTCTGGAAGTCCTGATCATTGTG
TTTCTTACCGTGCTCATAATTAGCGGGAATATAATCGTGATCTTCGTGTTTCACTGTGCACCTCTTTTGA
ACCACCATACAACTTCCTACTTCATACAAACAATGGCGTATGCCGATCTTTTTGTGGGTGTATCTTGTGT
GGTGCCATCACTCTCACTTCTGCACCATCCCCTGCCAGTGGAGGAGTCACTTACTTGCCAGATCTTCGGA
TTTGTGGTGTCCGTTCTCAAGTCTGTGAGTATGGCCAGTTTGGCCTGTATCTCTATAGACCGATACATCG
CTATCACAAAGCCACTCACGTACAATACACTGGTAACACCATGGCGACTTCGCTTGTGTATCTTCTTGAT
TTGGCTGTACTCTACATTGGTGTTCCTTCCAAGCTTTTTTCACTGGGGGAAGCCCGGATATCATGGAGAT
GTGTTCCAGTGGTGTGCAGAGTCATGGCATACCGACTCATATTTCACATTGTTTATTGTCATGATGTTGT
ACGCTCCTGCAGCTCTTATTGTGTGCTTTACGTACTTCAACATCTTTCGGATCTGCCAGCAGCACACTAA
AGACATCTCTGAGCGCCAGGCTCGCTTCAGCTCCCAAAGCGGTGAAACAGGCGAGGTGCAAGCCTGCCCT
GACAAACGCTACGCAATGGTGCTGTTTCGAATCACCAGCGTCTTTTACATTTTGTGGCTGCCATACATAA
TTTATTTCCTTCTGGAGTCCAGCACCGGGCACTCCAACCGCTTCGCAAGCTTTCTGACGACATGGCTTGC
CATTTCTAACAGCTTCTGCAACTGTGTGATTTATAGCCTGTCAAATTCAGTATTCCAGCGGGGTCTTAAG
CGGCTCAGTGGCGCAATGTGTACCAGCTGTGCCAGTCAGACCACCGCAAATGATCCCTACACCGTGAGAA
GCAAGGGACCACTGAACGGATGTCATATCATCGATACCGGTGGACGCACCGGTGAATTCGATGAGGCCAG
CACCACCGTGTCTAAGACCGAGACTTCTCAGGTGGCCCCTGCCTAACTCGAGTCTAGAGGGCCCGTTTAA
ACCCGCTGATCAGCCTCGACTGTGCCTTCTAGTTGCCAGCCATCTGTTGTTTGCCCCTCCCCCGTGCCTT
CCTTGACCCTGGAAGGTGCCACTCCCACTGTCCTTTCCTAATAAAATGAGGAAATTGCATCGCATTGTCT
GAGTAGGTGTCATTCTATTCTGGGGGGTGGGGTGGGGCAGGACAGCAAGGGGGAGGATTGGGAAGACAAT
AGCAGGCATGCTGGGGATGCGGTGGGCTCTATGGCTTCTGAGGCGGAAAGAACCAGCTGGGGCTCTAGGG
GGTATCCCC
[124 nt withheld, positions 3510-3633]
C
[91 nt withheld, positions 3635-3725]
A
[49 nt withheld, positions 3727-3775]
CCTTTGACGTTGGAGTCCACGTTCTTT
[37 nt withheld, positions 3803-3839]
ACCCTATCTCGGTCTATTCTTTTGATTTATAAGGGATTTTGCCGATTTCGGCCTATTGGTTAAAAAATGA
GCTGATTTAACAAAAATTTAACGCGAATTAATTCTGTGGAATGTGTGTCAGTTAGGGTGTGGAAAGTCCC
CAGGCTCCCCAGCAGGCAGAAGTATGCAAAGCATGCATCTCAATTAGTCAGCAACCAGGTGTGGAAAGTC
CCCAGGCTCCCCAGCAGGCAGAAGTATGCAAAGCATGCATCTCAATTAGTCAGCAACCATAGTCCCGCCC
CTAACTCCGCCCATCCCGCCCCTAACTCCGCCCAGTTCCGCCCATTCTCCGCCCCATGGCTGACTAATTT
TTTTTATTTATGCAGAGGCCGAGGCCGCCTCTGCCTCTGAGCTATTCCAGAAGTAGTGAGGAGGCTTTTT
TGGAGGCCTAGGCTTTTGCAAAAAGCTCCCGGGAGCTTGTATATCCATTTTCGGATCTGATCAAGAGACA
GGATGAGGATCGTTTCGCATGATTGAACAAGATGGATTGCACGCAGGTTCTCCGGCCGCTTGGGTGGAGA
GGCTATTCGGCTATGACTGGGCACAACAGACAATCGGCTGCTCTGATGCCGCCGTGTTCCGGCTGTCAGC
GCAGGGGCGCCCGGTTCTTTTTGTCAAGACCGACCTGTCCGGTGCCCTGAATGAACTGCAGGACGAGGCA
GCGCGGCTATCGTGGCTGGCCACGACGGGCGTTCCTTGCGCAGCTGTGCTCGACGTTGTCACTGAAGCGG
GAAGGGACTGGCTGCTATTGGGCGAAGTGCCGGGGCAGGATCTCCTGTCATCTCACCTTGCTCCTGCCGA
GAAAGTATCCATCATGGCTGATGCAATGCGGCGGCTGCATACGCTTGATCCGGCTACCTGCCCATTCGAC
CACCAAGCGAAACATCGCATCGAGCGAGCACGTACTCGGATGGAAGCCGGTCTTGTCGATCAGGATGATC
TGGACGAAGAGCATCAGGGGCTCGCGCCAGCCGAACTGTTCGCCAGGCTCAAGGCGCGCATGCCCGACGG
CGAGGATCTCGTCGTGACCCATGGCGATGCCTGCTTGCCGAATATCATGGTGGAAAATGGCCGCTTTTCT
GGATTCATCGACTGTGGCCGGCTGGGTGTGGCGGACCGCTATCAGGACATAGCGTTGGCTACCCGTGATA
TTGCTGAAGAGCTTGGCGGCGAATGGGCTGACCGCTTCCTCGTGCTTTACGGTATCGCCGCTCCCGATTC
GCAGCGCATCGCCTTCTATCGCCTTCTTGACGAGTTCTTCTGAGCGGGACTCTGGGGTTCGAAATGACCG
ACCAAGCGACGCCCAACCTGCCATCACGAGATTTCGATTCCACCGCCGCCTTCTATGAAAGGTTGGGCTT
CGGAATCGTTTTCCGGGACGCCGGCTGGATGATCCTCCAGCGCGGGGATCTCATGCTGGAGTTCTTCGCC
CACCCCAACTTGTTTATTGCAGCTTATAATGGTTACAAATAAAGCAATAGCATCACAAATTTCACAAATA
AAGCATTTTTTTCACTGCATTCTAGTTGTGGTTTGTCCAAACTCATCAATGTATCTTATCATGTCTGTAT
ACCGTCGACCTCTAGCTAGAGCTTGGCGTAATCATGGTCATAGCTGTTTCCTGTGTGAAATTGTTATCCG
CTCACAATTCCACACAACATACGAGCCGGAAGCATAAAGTGTAAAGCCTGGGGTGCCTAATGAGTGAGCT
AACTCACATTAATTGCGTTGCGCTCACTGCCCGCTTTCCAGTCGGGAAACCTGTCGTGCCAGCTGCATTA
ATGAATCGGCCAACGCGCGGGGAGAGGCGGTTTGCGTATTGGGCGCTCTTCCGCTTCCTCGCTCACTGAC
TCGCTGCGCTCGGTCGTTCGGCTGCGGCGAGCGGTATCAGCTCACTCAAAGGCGGTAATACGGTTATCCA
CAGAATCAGGGGATAACGCAGGAAAGAACATGTGAGCAAAAGGCCAGCAAAAGGCCAGGAACCGTAAAAA
GGCCGCGTTGCTGGCGTTTTTCCATAGGCTCCGCCCCCCTGACGAGCATCACAAAAATCGACGCTCAAGT
CAGAGGTGGCGAAACCCGACAGGACTATAAAGATACCAGGCGTTTCCCCCTGGAAGCTCCCTCGTGCGCT
CTCCTGTTCCGACCCTGCCGCTTACCGGATACCTGTCCGCCTTTCTCCCTTCGGGAAGCGTGGCGCTTTC
TCATAGCTCACGCTGTAGGTATCTCAGTTCGGTGTAGGTCGTTCGCTCCAAGCTGGGCTGTGTGCACGAA
CCCCCCGTTCAGCCCGACCGCTGCGCCTTATCCGGTAACTATCGTCTTGAGTCCAACCCGGTAAGACACG
ACTTATCGCCACTGGCAGCAGCCACTGGTAACAGGATTAGCAGAGCGAGGTATGTAGGCGGTGCTACAGA
GTTCTTGAAGTGGTGGCCTAACTACGGCTACACTAGAAGAACGGTATTTGGTATCTGCGCTCTGCTGAAG
CCAGTTACCTTCGGAAAAAGAGTTGGTAGCTCTTGATCCGGCAAACAAACCACCGCTGGTAGCGGTGGTT
TTTTTGTTTGCAAGCAGCAGATTACGCGCAGAAAAAAAGGATCTCAAGAAGATCCTTTGATCTTTTCTAC
GGGGTCTGACGCTCAGTGGAACGAAAACTCACGTTAAGGGATTTTGGTCATGAGATTATCAAAAAGGATC
TTCACCTAGATCCTTTTA
